Addgene plasmid #120490: EF1a_KLF3_P2A_Hygro_Barcode
Purpose: Barcoded lentiviral vector to express KLF3 in mammalian cells under control of EF1a promoter. Barcoded for transcript detection in single cell RNA-seq.
Depositing lab: Prashant Mali. Depositing organization: University of California, San Diego (UCSD). Publication: Mapping Cellular Reprogramming via Pooled Overexpression Screens with Paired Fitness and Single-Cell RNA-Sequencing Readout. Parekh U, Wu Y, Zhao D, Worlikar A, Shah N, Zhang K, Mali P. Cell Syst. 2018 Nov 12. pii: S2405-4712(18)30433-2. doi: 10.1016/j.cels.2018.10.008. PubMed 30448000.
Backbone
  Vector backbone: Unknown
  Backbone size w/o insert (bp): 9514
  Vector type: Lentiviral
  Selectable markers: Hygromycin
Growth in bacteria
  Bacterial resistance: Ampicillin, 100 μg/mL
  Growth temperature: 37°C
  Growth strain: Stbl3
  Copy number: High Copy
Gene/Insert
  Gene/Insert name: KLF3
  Species: H. sapiens (human)
  Insert size (bp): 1035
  Entrez Gene: KLF3 (a.k.a. BKLF)
  Promoter: EF1a
  Cloning method: Gibson Cloning
  Sequencing primers: 5′ 5'-ttctcaagcctcagacagtgg-3'
Terms and licenses: Academic/Nonprofit Terms; Industry Terms: Not Available to Industry
Depositor comments: 5' cloning site: BamHI (not destroyed), 3' cloning site: BamHI (not destroyed).
How to cite: EF1a_KLF3_P2A_Hygro_Barcode was a gift from Prashant Mali (Addgene plasmid # 120490 ; http://n2t.net/addgene:120490 ; RRID:Addgene_120490)
