[The description below was written by a language model from this plasmid's Addgene catalogue record and pLannotate feature annotations shown in this document.]
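Description:
EF1a_KLF3_P2A_Hygro_Barcode is an HIV-1-based lentiviral expression vector for constitutive overexpression of human KLF3 (also known as BKLF) in mammalian cells. The catalogue lists the parental backbone as unknown. In bacteria it is maintained by a high-copy ColE1/pUC-type origin and selected with ampicillin through the β-lactamase gene; an f1 origin is also present. The plasmid backbone additionally carries an SV40/EM7-driven bleomycin/Zeocin resistance cassette with an SV40 poly(A) signal. This cassette lies outside the LTR-flanked region, so it would not be packaged into virus.

The viral genome is transcribed from a CMV enhancer/promoter fused to a truncated 5' LTR. It contains the Ψ packaging signal with a gag fragment, the Rev response element for nuclear export of the genomic RNA, and the cPPT/CTS. It ends in a second truncated LTR, which is preceded by a loxP site and followed by a bGH poly(A) signal. Within this region the EF-1α promoter drives the 1,035 bp KLF3 open reading frame, followed by the hygromycin phosphotransferase gene. According to the construct name the two are linked by a P2A peptide, although this element is not annotated in the feature table. The link would allow both proteins to be made from a single transcript, so that hygromycin selection enriches for KLF3-expressing cells.

The record states that the vector carries a barcode for detecting the transcript in single-cell RNA-seq, but the barcode is not annotated and its position is not given. The associated publication describes pooled overexpression screens with paired fitness and single-cell transcriptomic readouts. This construct was deposited with that work as a barcoded vector for KLF3.
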