Features (pLannotate 1.2.2; 33 found; start..end, strand, type, name):
     31..83      -  misc_feature   bom (fragment): basis of mobility region from pBR322
    238..617     +  enhancer       CMV enhancer: human cytomegalovirus immediate early enhancer
    618..817     +  promoter       CMV promoter: human cytomegalovirus (CMV) immediate early promoter
    835..1015    +  LTR            5' LTR (truncated): truncated 5' long terminal repeat (LTR) from HIV-1
   1062..1187    +  misc_feature   HIV-1 Ψ: packaging signal of human immunodeficiency virus type 1
   1171..1534    +  CDS            HIV-1 gag (fragment): gag protein from human immunodeficiency virus 1; gag
   1680..1913    +  misc_feature   RRE: The Rev response element (RRE) of HIV-1 allows for Rev-dependent mRNA export from the nucleus to the cytoplasm.
   2290..2390    +  CDS            Rev (fragment): human immunodeficiency virus 1 (HIV-1) Rev protein; rev; enhances nuclear export of unspliced and incompletely spliced viral mRNAs
   2440..2557    +  misc_feature   cPPT/CTS: central polypurine tract and central termination sequence of HIV-1
   2620..2686    +  CDS            small t antigen (fragment): SV40 (simian virus 40) small t antigen
   2693..3871    +  promoter       EF-1α promoter: strong constitutive promoter for human elongation factor EF-1α
   3888..3906    +  promoter       T7 promoter: promoter for bacteriophage T7 RNA polymerase
   3926..3962    -  misc_feature   MCS (fragment): pBluescript multiple cloning site
   3970..5004    +  CDS            KLF3: KLF3_HUMAN - Also known as BKLF. Experimental evidence at protein level: Swiss-Prot protein existence level 1. Binds to the CACCC box of erythroid cell-expressed genes. May play a role in hematopoiesis (By similarity). From Homo sapiens (Human).
   5071..6093    +  CDS            hph: KHYB_ECOLX - Experimental evidence at protein level: Swiss-Prot protein existence level 1. The aminoglycoside phosphotransferases achieve inactivation of their antibiotic substrates by phosphorylation. Only phosphorylates hygromycin and closely related compounds such as demethyl analogs and destomycin. From Escherichia coli.
   6177..6290    +  CDS            nef (fragment): NEF_HV1LA - Experimental evidence at protein level: Swiss-Prot protein existence level 1. Extracellular Nef protein targets CD4(+) T-lymphocytes for apoptosis by interacting with CXCR4 surface receptors. From Human immunodeficiency virus type 1 group M subtype B (isolate Lai) (HIV-1).
   6288..6321    +  protein_bind   loxP: Cre-mediated recombination occurs in the 8-bp core sequence (GCATACAT). Cre recombinase
   6346..6526    +  LTR            5' LTR (truncated): truncated 5' long terminal repeat (LTR) from HIV-1
   6558..6782    +  polyA_signal   bGH poly(A) signal: bovine growth hormone polyadenylation signal
   6786..6807    +  promoter       SV40 promoter (fragment): SV40 enhancer and early promoter
   6828..7256    +  rep_origin     f1 ori (sequence partly withheld): f1 bacteriophage origin of replication; arrow indicates direction of (+) strand synthesis
   7270..7599    +  promoter       SV40 promoter: SV40 enhancer and early promoter
   7647..7694    +  promoter       EM7 promoter: synthetic bacterial promoter&nbsp
   7713..8087    +  CDS            BleoR: antibiotic-binding protein; Sh ble from Streptoalloteichus hindustanus; confers resistance to bleomycin, phleomycin, and Zeocin™
   8097..8222    +  CDS            ble (fragment): BLE_KLEPN - Experimental evidence at protein level: Swiss-Prot protein existence level 1. Binding protein with a strong affinity to the bleomycin family of antibiotics. Binds to CL990; an antimitotic-antibiotic compound. From Klebsiella pneumoniae.
   8217..8338    +  polyA_signal   SV40 poly(A) signal: SV40 polyadenylation signal
   8411..8427    -  protein_bind   lac operator: The lac repressor binds to the lac operator to inhibit transcription in E. coli. This inhibition can be relieved by adding lactose or isopropyl-β-D-thiogalactopyranoside (IPTG). lac repressor encoded by lacI
   8435..8465    -  promoter       lac promoter: promoter for the E. coli lac operon
   8480..8501    -  protein_bind   CAP binding site: CAP binding activates transcription in the presence of cAMP. E. coli catabolite activator protein
   8514..8606    -  CDS            lacI (fragment): lac repressor; lacI; The lac repressor binds to the lac operator to inhibit transcription in E. coli. This inhibition can be relieved by adding lactose or isopropyl-β-D-thiogalactopyranoside (IPTG).
   8789..9377    -  rep_origin     ori: high-copy-number ColE1/pMB1/pBR322/pUC origin of replication
   9548..10408   -  CDS            AmpR: β-lactamase; bla; confers resistance to ampicillin, carbenicillin, and related antibiotics
  10409..10513   -  promoter       AmpR promoter: bla
>Addgene plasmid #120490 | EF1a_KLF3_P2A_Hygro_Barcode | addgene full sequence | sequence record 234723 | Addgene NGS Result
GTCGACGGATCGGGAGATCTCCCGATCCCCTATGGTGCACTCTCAGTACAATCTGCTCTGATGCCGCATA
GTTAAGCCAGTATCTGCTCCCTGCTTGTGTGTTGGAGGTCGCTGAGTAGTGCGCGAGCAAAATTTAAGCT
ACAACAAGGCAAGGCTTGACCGACAATTGCATGAAGAATCTGCTTAGGGTTAGGCGTTTTGCGCTGCTTC
GCGATGTACGGGCCAGATATACGCGTTGACATTGATTATTGACTAGTTATTAATAGTAATCAATTACGGG
GTCATTAGTTCATAGCCCATATATGGAGTTCCGCGTTACATAACTTACGGTAAATGGCCCGCCTGGCTGA
CCGCCCAACGACCCCCGCCCATTGACGTCAATAATGACGTATGTTCCCATAGTAACGCCAATAGGGACTT
TCCATTGACGTCAATGGGTGGAGTATTTACGGTAAACTGCCCACTTGGCAGTACATCAAGTGTATCATAT
GCCAAGTACGCCCCCTATTGACGTCAATGACGGTAAATGGCCCGCCTGGCATTATGCCCAGTACATGACC
TTATGGGACTTTCCTACTTGGCAGTACATCTACGTATTAGTCATCGCTATTACCATGGTGATGCGGTTTT
GGCAGTACATCAATGGGCGTGGATAGCGGTTTGACTCACGGGGATTTCCAAGTCTCCACCCCATTGACGT
CAATGGGAGTTTGTTTTGGCACCAAAATCAACGGGACTTTCCAAAATGTCGTAACAACTCCGCCCCATTG
ACGCAAATGGGCGGTAGGCGTGTACGGTGGGAGGTCTATATAAGCAGCGCGTTTTGCCTGTACTGGGTCT
CTCTGGTTAGACCAGATCTGAGCCTGGGAGCTCTCTGGCTAACTAGGGAACCCACTGCTTAAGCCTCAAT
AAAGCTTGCCTTGAGTGCTTCAAGTAGTGTGTGCCCGTCTGTTGTGTGACTCTGGTAACTAGAGATCCCT
CAGACCCTTTTAGTCAGTGTGGAAAATCTCTAGCAGTGGCGCCCGAACAGGGACTTGAAAGCGAAAGGGA
AACCAGAGGAGCTCTCTCGACGCAGGACTCGGCTTGCTGAAGCGCGCACGGCAAGAGGCGAGGGGCGGCG
ACTGGTGAGTACGCCAAAAATTTTGACTAGCGGAGGCTAGAAGGAGAGAGATGGGTGCGAGAGCGTCAGT
ATTAAGCGGGGGAGAATTAGATCGCGATGGGAAAAAATTCGGTTAAGGCCAGGGGGAAAGAAAAAATATA
AATTAAAACATATAGTATGGGCAAGCAGGGAGCTAGAACGATTCGCAGTTAATCCTGGCCTGTTAGAAAC
ATCAGAAGGCTGTAGACAAATACTGGGACAGCTACAACCATCCCTTCAGACAGGATCAGAAGAACTTAGA
TCATTATATAATACAGTAGCAACCCTCTATTGTGTGCATCAAAGGATAGAGATAAAAGACACCAAGGAAG
CTTTAGACAAGATAGAGGAAGAGCAAAACAAAAGTAAGACCACCGCACAGCAAGCGGCCGCTGATCTTCA
GACCTGGAGGAGGAGATATGAGGGACAATTGGAGAAGTGAATTATATAAATATAAAGTAGTAAAAATTGA
ACCATTAGGAGTAGCACCCACCAAGGCAAAGAGAAGAGTGGTGCAGAGAGAAAAAAGAGCAGTGGGAATA
GGAGCTTTGTTCCTTGGGTTCTTGGGAGCAGCAGGAAGCACTATGGGCGCAGCGTCAATGACGCTGACGG
TACAGGCCAGACAATTATTGTCTGGTATAGTGCAGCAGCAGAACAATTTGCTGAGGGCTATTGAGGCGCA
ACAGCATCTGTTGCAACTCACAGTCTGGGGCATCAAGCAGCTCCAGGCAAGAATCCTGGCTGTGGAAAGA
TACCTAAAGGATCAACAGCTCCTGGGGATTTGGGGTTGCTCTGGAAAACTCATTTGCACCACTGCTGTGC
CTTGGAATGCTAGTTGGAGTAATAAATCTCTGGAACAGATTTGGAATCACACGACCTGGATGGAGTGGGA
CAGAGAAATTAACAATTACACAAGCTTAATACACTCCTTAATTGAAGAATCGCAAAACCAGCAAGAAAAG
AATGAACAAGAATTATTGGAATTAGATAAATGGGCAAGTTTGTGGAATTGGTTTAACATAACAAATTGGC
TGTGGTATATAAAATTATTCATAATGATAGTAGGAGGCTTGGTAGGTTTAAGAATAGTTTTTGCTGTACT
TTCTATAGTGAATAGAGTTAGGCAGGGATATTCACCATTATCGTTTCAGACCCACCTCCCAACCCCGAGG
GGACCCGACAGGCCCGAAGGAATAGAAGAAGAAGGTGGAGAGAGAGACAGAGACAGATCCATTCGATTAG
TGAACGGATCGGCACTGCGTGCGCCAATTCTGCAGACAAATGGCAGTATTCATCCACAATTTTAAAAGAA
AAGGGGGGATTGGGGGGTACAGTGCAGGGGAAAGAATAGTAGACATAATAGCAACAGACATACAAACTAA
AGAATTACAAAAACAAATTACAAAAATTCAAAATTTTCGGGTTTATTACAGGGACAGCAGAGATCCAGTT
TGGTTAATTAATCGATAAGCTTTGCAAAGATGGATAAAGTTTTAAACAGAGAGGAATCTTTGCAGCTAAT
GGACCTTCTAGGTCTTGAAAGGAGTGGGAATTGGCTCCGGTGCCCGTCAGTGGGCAGAGCGCACATCGCC
CACAGTCCCCGAGAAGTTGGGGGGAGGGGTCGGCAATTGAACCGGTGCCTAGAGAAGGTGGCGCGGGGTA
AACTGGGAAAGTGATGTCGTGTACTGGCTCCGCCTTTTTCCCGAGGGTGGGGGAGAACCGTATATAAGTG
CAGTAGTCGCCGTGAACGTTCTTTTTCGCAACGGGTTTGCCGCCAGAACACAGGTAAGTGCCGTGTGTGG
TTCCCGCGGGCCTGGCCTCTTTACGGGTTATGGCCCTTGCGTGCCTTGAATTACTTCCACCTGGCTGCAG
TACGTGATTCTTGATCCCGAGCTTCGGGTTGGAAGTGGGTGGGAGAGTTCGAGGCCTTGCGCTTAAGGAG
CCCCTTCGCCTCGTGCTTGAGTTGAGGCCTGGCCTGGGCGCTGGGGCCGCCGCGTGCGAATCTGGTGGCA
CCTTCGCGCCTGTCTCGCTGCTTTCGATAAGTCTCTAGCCATTTAAAATTTTTGATGACCTGCTGCGACG
CTTTTTTTCTGGCAAGATAGTCTTGTAAATGCGGGCCAAGATCTGCACACTGGTATTTCGGTTTTTGGGG
CCGCGGGCGGCGACGGGGCCCGTGCGTCCCAGCGCACATGTTCGGCGAGGCGGGGCCTGCGAGCGCGGCC
ACCGAGAATCGGACGGGGGTAGTCTCAAGCTGGCCGGCCTGCTCTGGTGCCTGGCCTCGCGCCGCCGTGT
ATCGCCCCGCCCTGGGCGGCAAGGCTGGCCCGGTCGGCACCAGTTGCGTGAGCGGAAAGATGGCCGCTTC
CCGGCCCTGCTGCAGGGAGCTCAAAATGGAGGACGCGGCGCTCGGGAGAGCGGGCGGGTGAGTCACCCAC
ACAAAGGAAAAGGGCCTTTCCGTCCTCAGCCGTCGCTTCATGTGACTCCACGGAGTACCGGGCGCCGTCC
AGGCACCTCGATTAGTTCTCGAGCTTTTGGAGTACGTCGTCTTTAGGTTGGGGGGAGGGGTTTTATGCGA
TGGAGTTTCCCCACACTGAGTGGGTGGAGACTGAAGTTAGGCCAGCTTGGCACTTGATGTAATTCTCCTT
GGAATTTGCCCTTTTTGAGTTTGGATCTTGGTTCATTCTCAAGCCTCAGACAGTGGTTCAAAGTTTTTTT
CTTCCATTTCAGGTGTCGTGAGGAATTAGCTTGGTACTAATACGACTCACTATAGGGAGACCCAAGCTGG
CTAGGTAAGCTTGATATCGAATTCCTGCAGCCCGGGGGATCCCGCCACCATGCTCATGTTTGACCCAGTT
CCTGTCAAGCAAGAGGCCATGGACCCTGTCTCAGTGTCATACCCATCTAATTACATGGAATCCATGAAGC
CTAACAAGTATGGGGTCATCTACTCCACACCATTGCCTGAGAAGTTCTTTCAGACCCCAGAAGGTCTGTC
GCACGGAATACAGATGGAGCCAGTGGACCTCACGGTGAACAAGCGGAGTTCACCCCCTTCGGCTGGGAAT
TCGCCCTCCTCTCTGAAGTTCCCGTCCTCACACCGGAGAGCCTCGCCTGGGTTGAGCATGCCTTCTTCCA
GCCCACCGATAAAAAAATACTCACCCCCTTCTCCAGGCGTGCAGCCCTTCGGCGTGCCGCTGTCCATGCC
ACCAGTGATGGCAGCTGCCCTCTCGCGGCATGGAATACGGAGCCCGGGGATCCTGCCCGTCATCCAGCCG
GTGGTGGTGCAGCCCGTCCCCTTTATGTACACAAGTCACCTCCAGCAGCCTCTCATGGTCTCCTTATCGG
AGGAGATGGAAAATTCCAGTAGTAGCATGCAAGTACCTGTAATTGAATCATATGAGAAGCCTATATCACA
GAAAAAAATTAAAATAGAACCTGGGATCGAACCACAGAGGACAGATTATTATCCTGAAGAAATGTCACCC
CCCTTAATGAACTCAGTGTCCCCCCCGCAAGCATTGTTGCAAGAGAATCACCCTTCGGTCATCGTGCAGC
CTGGGAAGAGACCTTTACCTGTGGAATCCCCGGATACTCAAAGGAAGCGGAGGATACACAGATGTGATTA
TGATGGATGCAACAAAGTGTACACTAAAAGCTCCCACTTGAAAGCACACAGAAGAACACACACAGGAGAA
AAACCCTACAAATGTACATGGGAAGGGTGCACATGGAAGTTTGCTCGGTCTGATGAACTAACAAGACATT
TCCGAAAACATACTGGAATCAAACCTTTCCAGTGCCCGGACTGTGACCGCAGCTTCTCCCGTTCTGACCA
TCTTGCCCTCCATAGGAAACGCCACATGCTAGTCGGATCCGGCGCAACAAACTTCTCTCTGCTGAAACAA
GCCGGAGATGTCGAAGAGAATCCTGGACCGATGAAAAAGCCTGAACTCACCGCGACGTCTGTCGAGAAGT
TTCTGATCGAAAAGTTCGACAGCGTCTCCGACCTGATGCAGCTCTCGGAGGGCGAAGAATCTCGTGCTTT
CAGCTTCGATGTAGGAGGGCGTGGATATGTCCTGCGGGTAAATAGCTGCGCCGATGGTTTCTACAAAGAT
CGTTATGTTTATCGGCACTTTGCATCGGCCGCGCTCCCGATTCCGGAAGTGCTTGACATTGGGGAATTCA
GCGAGAGCCTGACCTATTGCATCTCCCGCCGTGCACAGGGTGTCACGTTGCAAGACCTGCCTGAAACCGA
ACTGCCCGCTGTTCTGCAGCCGGTCGCGGAGGCCATGGATGCGATCGCTGCGGCCGATCTTAGCCAGACG
AGCGGGTTCGGCCCATTCGGACCGCAAGGAATCGGTCAATACACTACATGGCGTGATTTCATATGCGCGA
TTGCTGATCCCCATGTGTATCACTGGCAAACTGTGATGGACGACACCGTCAGTGCGTCCGTCGCGCAGGC
TCTCGATGAGCTGATGCTTTGGGCCGAGGACTGCCCCGAAGTCCGGCACCTCGTGCACGCGGATTTCGGC
TCCAACAATGTCCTGACGGACAATGGCCGCATAACAGCGGTCATTGACTGGAGCGAGGCGATGTTCGGGG
ATTCCCAATACGAGGTCGCCAACATCTTCTTCTGGAGGCCGTGGTTGGCTTGTATGGAGCAGCAGACGCG
CTACTTCGAGCGGAGGCATCCGGAGCTTGCAGGATCGCCGCGGCTCCGGGCGTATATGCTCCGCATTGGT
CTTGACCAACTCTATCAGAGCTTGGTTGACGGCAATTTCGATGATGCAGCTTGGGCGCAGGGTCGATGCG
ACGCAATCGTCCGATCCGGAGCCGGGACTGTCGGGCGTACACAAATCGCCCGCAGAAGCGCGGCCGTCTG
GACCGATGGCTGTGTAGAAGTACTCGCCGATAGTGGAAACCGACGCCCCAGCACTCGTCCGAGGGCAAAG
GAATAAGTTAGAACTATTTCCTGGCTGTTACGCGTCGCAGAGTCCACACAAGTCCTACTGACGGGCTTGT
TAAACAGTGAACCGCCCGCCCCACGACCCGCAGCGCCCGACCGAAAGGAGCGCACGACCCCATGCATCGA
ACAAAAGAAAAGGGGGGACTGGAAGGGCTAATTCACTCCCAACGAAGACAAGATATCATAACTTCGTATA
GCATACATTATACGAAGTTATCGGCTAGCTGGTCCGGACTGTACTGGGTCTCTCTGGTTAGACCAGATCT
GAGCCTGGGAGCTCTCTGGCTAACTAGGGAACCCACTGCTTAAGCCTCAATAAAGCTTGCCTTGAGTGCT
TCAAGTAGTGTGTGCCCGTCTGTTGTGTGACTCTGGTAACTAGAGATCCCTCAGACCCTTTTAGTCAGTG
TGGAAAATCTCTAGCAGGGCCCGTTTAAACCCGCTGATCAGCCTCGACTGTGCCTTCTAGTTGCCAGCCA
TCTGTTGTTTGCCCCTCCCCCGTGCCTTCCTTGACCCTGGAAGGTGCCACTCCCACTGTCCTTTCCTAAT
AAAATGAGGAAATTGCATCGCATTGTCTGAGTAGGTGTCATTCTATTCTGGGGGGTGGGGTGGGGCAGGA
CAGCAAGGGGGAGGATTGGGAAGACAATAGCAGGCATGCTGGGGATGCGGTGGGCTCTATGGCTTCTGAG
GCGGAAAGAACCAGCTGGGGCTCTAGGGGGTATCCCC
[124 nt withheld, positions 6828-6951]
C
[91 nt withheld, positions 6953-7043]
A
[49 nt withheld, positions 7045-7093]
CCTTTGACGTTGGAGTCCACGTTCTTT
[37 nt withheld, positions 7121-7157]
ACCCTATCTCGGTCTATTCTTTTGATTTATAAGGGATTTTGCCGATTTCGGCCTATTGGTTAAAAAATGA
GCTGATTTAACAAAAATTTAACGCGAATTAATTCTGTGGAATGTGTGTCAGTTAGGGTGTGGAAAGTCCC
CAGGCTCCCCAGCAGGCAGAAGTATGCAAAGCATGCATCTCAATTAGTCAGCAACCAGGTGTGGAAAGTC
CCCAGGCTCCCCAGCAGGCAGAAGTATGCAAAGCATGCATCTCAATTAGTCAGCAACCATAGTCCCGCCC
CTAACTCCGCCCATCCCGCCCCTAACTCCGCCCAGTTCCGCCCATTCTCCGCCCCATGGCTGACTAATTT
TTTTTATTTATGCAGAGGCCGAGGCCGCCTCTGCCTCTGAGCTATTCCAGAAGTAGTGAGGAGGCTTTTT
TGGAGGCCTAGGCTTTTGCAAAAAGCTCCCGGGAGCTTGTATATCCATTTTCGGATCTGATCAGCACGTG
TTGACAATTAATCATCGGCATAGTATATCGGCATAGTATAATACGACAAGGTGAGGAACTAAACCATGGC
CAAGTTGACCAGTGCCGTTCCGGTGCTCACCGCGCGCGACGTCGCCGGAGCGGTCGAGTTCTGGACCGAC
CGGCTCGGGTTCTCCCGGGACTTCGTGGAGGACGACTTCGCCGGTGTGGTCCGGGACGACGTGACCCTGT
TCATCAGCGCGGTCCAGGACCAGGTGGTGCCGGACAACACCCTGGCCTGGGTGTGGGTGCGCGGCCTGGA
CGAGCTGTACGCCGAGTGGTCGGAGGTCGTGTCCACGAACTTCCGGGACGCCTCCGGGCCGGCCATGACC
GAGATCGGCGAGCAGCCGTGGGGGCGGGAGTTCGCCCTGCGCGACCCGGCCGGCAACTGCGTGCACTTCG
TGGCCGAGGAGCAGGACTGACACGTGCTACGAGATTTCGATTCCACCGCCGCCTTCTATGAAAGGTTGGG
CTTCGGAATCGTTTTCCGGGACGCCGGCTGGATGATCCTCCAGCGCGGGGATCTCATGCTGGAGTTCTTC
GCCCACCCCAACTTGTTTATTGCAGCTTATAATGGTTACAAATAAAGCAATAGCATCACAAATTTCACAA
ATAAAGCATTTTTTTCACTGCATTCTAGTTGTGGTTTGTCCAAACTCATCAATGTATCTTATCATGTCTG
TATACCGTCGACCTCTAGCTAGAGCTTGGCGTAATCATGGTCATAGCTGTTTCCTGTGTGAAATTGTTAT
CCGCTCACAATTCCACACAACATACGAGCCGGAAGCATAAAGTGTAAAGCCTGGGGTGCCTAATGAGTGA
GCTAACTCACATTAATTGCGTTGCGCTCACTGCCCGCTTTCCAGTCGGGAAACCTGTCGTGCCAGCTGCA
TTAATGAATCGGCCAACGCGCGGGGAGAGGCGGTTTGCGTATTGGGCGCTCTTCCGCTTCCTCGCTCACT
GACTCGCTGCGCTCGGTCGTTCGGCTGCGGCGAGCGGTATCAGCTCACTCAAAGGCGGTAATACGGTTAT
CCACAGAATCAGGGGATAACGCAGGAAAGAACATGTGAGCAAAAGGCCAGCAAAAGGCCAGGAACCGTAA
AAAGGCCGCGTTGCTGGCGTTTTTCCATAGGCTCCGCCCCCCTGACGAGCATCACAAAAATCGACGCTCA
AGTCAGAGGTGGCGAAACCCGACAGGACTATAAAGATACCAGGCGTTTCCCCCTGGAAGCTCCCTCGTGC
GCTCTCCTGTTCCGACCCTGCCGCTTACCGGATACCTGTCCGCCTTTCTCCCTTCGGGAAGCGTGGCGCT
TTCTCATAGCTCACGCTGTAGGTATCTCAGTTCGGTGTAGGTCGTTCGCTCCAAGCTGGGCTGTGTGCAC
GAACCCCCCGTTCAGCCCGACCGCTGCGCCTTATCCGGTAACTATCGTCTTGAGTCCAACCCGGTAAGAC
ACGACTTATCGCCACTGGCAGCAGCCACTGGTAACAGGATTAGCAGAGCGAGGTATGTAGGCGGTGCTAC
AGAGTTCTTGAAGTGGTGGCCTAACTACGGCTACACTAGAAGAACAGTATTTGGTATCTGCGCTCTGCTG
AAGCCAGTTACCTTCGGAAAAAGAGTTGGTAGCTCTTGATCCGGCAAACAAACCACCGCTGGTAGCGGTG
GTTTTTTTGTTTGCAAGCAGCAGATTACGCGCAGAAAAAAAGGATCTCAAGAAGATCCTTTGATCTTTTC
TACGGGGTCTGACGCTCAGTGGAACGAAAACTCACGTTAAGGGATTTTGGTCATGAGATTATCAAAAAGG
ATCTTCACCTAGATCCTTTTAAATTAAAAATGAAGTTTTAAATCAATCTAAAGTATATATGAGTAAACTT
GGTCTGACAGTTACCAATGCTTAATCAGTGAGGCACCTATCTCAGCGATCTGTCTATTTCGTTCATCCAT
AGTTGCCTGACTCCCCGTCGTGTAGATAACTACGATACGGGAGGGCTTACCATCTGGCCCCAGTGCTGCA
ATGATACCGCGAGACCCACGCTCACCGGCTCCAGATTTATCAGCAATAAACCAGCCAGCCGGAAGGGCCG
AGCGCAGAAGTGGTCCTGCAACTTTATCCGCCTCCATCCAGTCTATTAATTGTTGCCGGGAAGCTAGAGT
AAGTAGTTCGCCAGTTAATAGTTTGCGCAACGTTGTTGCCATTGCTACAGGCATCGTGGTGTCACGCTCG
TCGTTTGGTATGGCTTCATTCAGCTCCGGTTCCCAACGATCAAGGCGAGTTACATGATCCCCCATGTTGT
GCAAAAAAGCGGTTAGCTCCTTCGGTCCTCCGATCGTTGTCAGAAGTAAGTTGGCCGCAGTGTTATCACT
CATGGTTATGGCAGCACTGCATAATTCTCTTACTGTCATGCCATCCGTAAGATGCTTTTCTGTGACTGGT
GAGTACTCAACCAAGTCATTCTGAGAATAGTGTATGCGGCGACCGAGTTGCTCTTGCCCGGCGTCAATAC
GGGATAATACCGCGCCACATAGCAGAACTTTAAAAGTGCTCATCATTGGAAAACGTTCTTCGGGGCGAAA
ACTCTCAAGGATCTTACCGCTGTTGAGATCCAGTTCGATGTAACCCACTCGTGCACCCAACTGATCTTCA
GCATCTTTTACTTTCACCAGCGTTTCTGGGTGAGCAAAAACAGGAAGGCAAAATGCCGCAAAAAAGGGAA
TAAGGGCGACACGGAAATGTTGAATACTCATACTCTTCCTTTTTCAATATTATTGAAGCATTTATCAGGG
TTATTGTCTCATGAGCGGATACATATTTGAATGTATTTAGAAAAATAAACAAATAGGGGTTCCGCGCACA
TTTCCCCGAAAAGTGCCACCTGAC
