>Addgene plasmid #120490 | EF1a_KLF3_P2A_Hygro_Barcode | depositor partial sequence | sequence record 228838 | KLF3 gene
ATGCTCATGTTTGACCCAGTTCCTGTCAAGCAAGAGGCCATGGACCCTGTCTCAGTGTCATACCCATCTA
ATTACATGGAATCCATGAAGCCTAACAAGTATGGGGTCATCTACTCCACACCATTGCCTGAGAAGTTCTT
TCAGACCCCAGAAGGTCTGTCGCACGGAATACAGATGGAGCCAGTGGACCTCACGGTGAACAAGCGGAGT
TCACCCCCTTCGGCTGGGAATTCGCCCTCCTCTCTGAAGTTCCCGTCCTCACACCGGAGAGCCTCGCCTG
GGTTGAGCATGCCTTCTTCCAGCCCACCGATAAAAAAATACTCACCCCCTTCTCCAGGCGTGCAGCCCTT
CGGCGTGCCGCTGTCCATGCCACCAGTGATGGCAGCTGCCCTCTCGCGGCATGGAATACGGAGCCCGGGG
ATCCTGCCCGTCATCCAGCCGGTGGTGGTGCAGCCCGTCCCCTTTATGTACACAAGTCACCTCCAGCAGC
CTCTCATGGTCTCCTTATCGGAGGAGATGGAAAATTCCAGTAGTAGCATGCAAGTACCTGTAATTGAATC
ATATGAGAAGCCTATATCACAGAAAAAAATTAAAATAGAACCTGGGATCGAACCACAGAGGACAGATTAT
TATCCTGAAGAAATGTCACCCCCCTTAATGAACTCAGTGTCCCCCCCGCAAGCATTGTTGCAAGAGAATC
ACCCTTCGGTCATCGTGCAGCCTGGGAAGAGACCTTTACCTGTGGAATCCCCGGATACTCAAAGGAAGCG
GAGGATACACAGATGTGATTATGATGGATGCAACAAAGTGTACACTAAAAGCTCCCACTTGAAAGCACAC
AGAAGAACACACACAGGAGAAAAACCCTACAAATGTACATGGGAAGGGTGCACATGGAAGTTTGCTCGGT
CTGATGAACTAACAAGACATTTCCGAAAACATACTGGAATCAAACCTTTCCAGTGCCCGGACTGTGACCG
CAGCTTCTCCCGTTCTGACCATCTTGCCCTCCATAGGAAACGCCACATGCTAGTC
