>Addgene plasmid #120490 | EF1a_KLF3_P2A_Hygro_Barcode | depositor partial sequence | sequence record 228839 | KLF3 barcode
TCGCAGAGTCCACACAAGTC
